Addgene plasmid #107274: pX-APRT-sg2
Purpose: APRT sgRNA-2 and Cas9 expression vector
Depositing lab: Knut Woltjen. Depositing organization: Kyoto University, Center for iPS Cell Research and Application. Publication: Microhomology-assisted scarless genome editing in human iPSCs. Kim SI, Matsumoto T, Kagawa H, Nakamura M, Hirohata R, Ueno A, Ohishi M, Sakuma T, Soga T, Yamamoto T, Woltjen K. Nat Commun. 2018 Mar 5;9(1):939. doi: 10.1038/s41467-018-03044-y. PubMed 29507284.
Backbone
  Vector backbone: pX330
  Vector type: Mammalian Expression, CRISPR
Growth in bacteria
  Bacterial resistance: Ampicillin, 100 μg/mL
  Growth temperature: 37°C
  Growth strain: DH5alpha
  Copy number: High Copy
Gene/Insert
  Gene/Insert name: APRT sgRNA-2
  gRNA/shRNA sequence: GGCAGCGTTCATGGTTCCTG
  Promoter: U6
  Cloning method: Restriction Enzyme; 5′ cloning site BbsI (destroyed during cloning); 3′ cloning site BbsI (destroyed during cloning)
  Sequencing primers: 5′ GAGGGCCTATTTCCCATGATTCC
Terms and licenses: Academic/Nonprofit Terms; Industry Terms: Not Available to Industry
How to cite: pX-APRT-sg2 was a gift from Knut Woltjen (Addgene plasmid # 107274 ; http://n2t.net/addgene:107274 ; RRID:Addgene_107274)
