[The description below was written by a language model from this plasmid's Addgene catalogue record.]
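Description:
pX-APRT-sg2 is a mammalian CRISPR expression plasmid built on the pX330 backbone, an all-in-one design that delivers both a single guide RNA and the Cas9 nuclease from one vector. It is propagated in E. coli as a high-copy plasmid under ampicillin selection. The record lists no mammalian selection marker or reporter, and no feature table is provided, so details such as the promoter driving Cas9, nuclear localization signals, epitope tags and the polyadenylation signal are not stated here and can only be inferred from the parental backbone.

The insert is a 20-nucleotide guide, designated APRT sgRNA-2, placed under a U6 promoter, an RNA polymerase III promoter commonly used to produce short, precisely defined transcripts such as guide RNAs. The spacer was introduced by restriction cloning between two BbsI sites, both of which were destroyed in the process. This is the usual outcome of type IIS cloning, in which annealed oligonucleotides replace the stuffer and fuse seamlessly to the downstream guide scaffold. When transfected into mammalian cells, the expressed guide directs co-expressed Cas9 to its target in APRT, the adenine phosphoribosyltransferase gene, to generate a double-strand break.

The stated purpose is simply co-expression of this APRT guide and Cas9. The associated work concerns microhomology-assisted scarless genome editing in human induced pluripotent stem cells, which suggests the plasmid serves to cut the APRT locus in that editing context. The "sg2" designation implies it is one of several guides against the same gene. The record does not explicitly give the target species.
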