>Addgene plasmid #107274 | pX-APRT-sg2 | addgene partial sequence | sequence record 205806 | Addgene NGS Result
GTTGGACCGGTGCCACCATGGACTATAAGGACCACGACGGAGACTACAAGGATCATGATATTGATTACAA
AGACGATGACGATAAGATGGCCCCAAAGAAGAAGCGGAAGGTCGGTATCCACGGAGTCCCAGCAGCCGAC
AAGAAGTACAGCATCGGCCTGGACATCGGCACCAACTCTGTGGGCTGGGCCGTGATCACCGACGAGTACA
AGGTGCCCAGCAAGAAATTCAAGGTGCTGGGCAACACCGACCGGCACAGCATCAAGAAGAACCTGATCGG
AGCCCTGCTGTTCGACAGCGGCGAAACAGCCGAGGCCACCCGGCTGAAGAGAACCGCCAGAAGAAGATAC
ACCAGACGGAAGAACCGGATCTGCTATCTGCAAGAGATCTTCAGCAACGAGATGGCCAAGGTGGACGACA
GCTTCTTCCACAGACTGGAAGAGTCCTTCCTGGTGGAAGAGGATAAGAAGCACGAGCGGCACCCCATCTT
CGGCAACATCGTGGACGAGGTGGCCTACCACGAGAAGTACCCCACCATCTACCACCTGAGAAAGAAACTG
GTGGACAGCACCGACAAGGCCGACCTGCGGCTGATCTATCTGGCCCTGGCCCACATGATCAAGTTCCGGG
GCCACTTCCTGATCGAGGGCGACCTGAACCCCGACAACAGCGACGTGGACAAGCTGTTCATCCAGCTGGT
GCAGACCTACAACCAGCTGTTCGAGGAAAACCCCATCAACGCCAGCGGCGTGGACGCCAAGGCCATCCTG
TCTGCCAGACTGAGCAAGAGCAGACGGCTGGAAAATCTGATCGCCCAGCTGCCCGGCGAGAAGAAGAATG
GCCTGTTCGGAAACCTGATTGCCCTGAGCCTGGGCCTGACCCCCAACTTCAAGAGCAACTTCGACCTGGC
CGAGGATGCCAAACTGCAGCTGAGCAAGGACACCTACGACGACGACCTGGACAACCTGCTGGCCCAGATC
GGCGACCAGTACGCCGACCTGTTTCTGGCCGCCAAGAACCTGTCCGACGCCATCCTGCTGAGCGACATCC
TGAGAGTGAACACCGAGATCACCAAGGCCCCCCTGAGCGCCTCTATGATCAAGAGATACGACGAGCACCA
CCAGGACCTGACCCTGCTGAAAGCTCTCGTGCGGCAGCAGCTGCCTGAGAAGTACAAAGAGATTTTCTTC
GACCAGAGCAAGAACGGCTACGCCGGCTACATTGACGGCGGAGCCAGCCAGGAAGAGTTCTACAAGTTCA
TCAAGCCCATCCTGGAAAAGATGGACGGCACCGAGGAACTGCTCGTGAAGCTGAACAGAGAGGACCTGCT
GCGGAAGCAGCGGACCTTCGACAACGGCAGCATCCCCCACCAGATCCACCTGGGAGAGCTGCACGCCATT
CTGCGGCGGCAGGAAGATTTTTACCCATTCCTGAAGGACAACCGGGAAAAGATCGAGAAGATCCTGACCT
TCCGCATCCCCTACTACGTGGGCCCTCTGGCCAGGGGAAACAGCAGATTCGCCTGGATGACCAGAAAGAG
CGAGGAAACCATCACCCCCTGGAACTTCGAGGAAGTGGTGGACAAGGGCGCTTCCGCCCAGAGCTTCATC
GAGCGGATGACCAACTTCGATAAGAACCTGCCCAACGAGAAGGTGCTGCCCAAGCACAGCCTGCTGTACG
AGTACTTCACCGTGTATAACGAGCTGACCAAAGTGAAATACGTGACCGAGGGAATGAGAAAGCCCGCCTT
CCTGAGCGGCGAGCAGAAAAAGGCCATCGTGGACCTGCTGTTCAAGACCAACCGGAAAGTGACCGTGAAG
CAGCTGAAAGAGGACTACTTCAAGAAAATCGAGTGCTTCGACTCCGTGGAAATCTCCGGCGTGGAAGATC
GGTTCAACGCCTCCCTGGGCACATACCACGATCTGCTGAAAATTATCAAGGACAAGGACTTCCTGGACAA
TGAGGAAAACGAGGACATTCTGGAAGATATCGTGCTGACCCTGACACTGTTTGAGGACAGAGAGATGATC
GAGGAACGGCTGAAAACCTATGCCCACCTGTTCGACGACAAAGTGATGAAGCAGCTGAAGCGGCGGAGAT
ACACCGGCTGGGGCAGGCTGAGCCGGAAGCTGATCAACGGCATCCGGGACAAGCAGTCCGGCAAGACAAT
CCTGGATTTCCTGAAGTCCGACGGCTTCGCCAACAGAAACTTCATGCAGCTGATCCACGACGACAGCCTG
ACCTTTAAAGAGGACATCCAGAAAGCCCAGGTGTCCGGCCAGGGCGATAGCCTGCACGAGCACATTGCCA
ATCTGGCCGGCAGCCCCGCCATTAAGAAGGGCATCCTGCAGACAGTGAAGGTGGTGGACGAGCTCGTGAA
AGTGATGGGCCGGCACAAGCCCGAGAACATCGTGATCGAAATGGCCAGAGAGAACCAGACCACCCAGAAG
GGACAGAAGAACAGCCGCGAGAGAATGAAGCGGATCGAAGAGGGCATCAAAGAGCTGGGCAGCCAGATCC
TGAAAGAACACCCCGTGGAAAACACCCAGCTGCAGAACGAGAAGCTGTACCTGTACTACCTGCAGAATGG
GCGGGATATGTACGTGGACCAGGAACTGGACATCAACCGGCTGTCCGACTACGATGTGGACCATATCGTG
CCTCAGAGCTTTCTGAAGGACGACTCCATCGACAACAAGGTGCTGACCAGAAGCGACAAGAACCGGGGCA
AGAGCGACAACGTGCCCTCCGAAGAGGTCGTGAAGAAGATGAAGAACTACTGGCGGCAGCTGCTGAACGC
CAAGCTGATTACCCAGAGAAAGTTCGACAATCTGACCAAGGCCGAGAGAGGCGGCCTGAGCGAACTGGAT
AAGGCCGGCTTCATCAAGAGACAGCTGGTGGAAACCCGGCAGATCACAAAGCACGTGGCACAGATCCTGG
ACTCCCGGATGAACACTAAGTACGACGAGAATGACAAGCTGATCCGGGAAGTGAAAGTGATCACCCTGAA
GTCCAAGCTGGTGTCCGATTTCCGGAAGGATTTCCAGTTTTACAAAGTGCGCGAGATCAACAACTACCAC
CACGCCCACGACGCCTACCTGAACGCCGTCGTGGGAACCGCCCTGATCAAAAAGTACCCTAAGCTGGAAA
GCGAGTTCGTGTACGGCGACTACAAGGTGTACGACGTGCGGAAGATGATCGCCAAGAGCGAGCAGGAAAT
CGGCAAGGCTACCGCCAAGTACTTCTTCTACAGCAACATCATGAACTTTTTCAAGACCGAGATTACCCTG
GCCAACGGCGAGATCCGGAAGCGGCCTCTGATCGAGACAAACGGCGAAACCGGGGAGATCGTGTGGGATA
AGGGCCGGGATTTTGCCACCGTGCGGAAAGTGCTGAGCATGCCCCAAGTGAATATCGTGAAAAAGACCGA
GGTGCAGACAGGCGGCTTCAGCAAAGAGTCTATCCTGCCCAAGAGGAACAGCGATAAGCTGATCGCCAGA
AAGAAGGACTGGGACCCTAAGAAGTACGGCGGCTTCGACAGCCCCACCGTGGCCTATTCTGTGCTGGTGG
TGGCCAAAGTGGAAAAGGGCAAGTCCAAGAAACTGAAGAGTGTGAAAGAGCTGCTGGGGATCACCATCAT
GGAAAGAAGCAGCTTCGAGAAGAATCCCATCGACTTTCTGGAAGCCAAGGGCTACAAAGAAGTGAAAAAG
GACCTGATCATCAAGCTGCCTAAGTACTCCCTGTTCGAGCTGGAAAACGGCCGGAAGAGAATGCTGGCCT
CTGCCGGCGAACTGCAGAAGGGAAACGAACTGGCCCTGCCCTCCAAATATGTGAACTTCCTGTACCTGGC
CAGCCACTATGAGAAGCTGAAGGGCTCCCCCGAGGATAATGAGCAGAAACAGCTGTTTGTGGAACAGCAC
AAGCACTACCTGGACGAGATCATCGAGCAGATCAGCGAGTTCTCCAAGAGAGTGATCCTGGCCGACGCTA
ATCTGGACAAAGTGCTGTCCGCCTACAACAAGCACCGGGATAAGCCCATCAGAGAGCAGGCCGAGAATAT
CATCCACCTGTTTACCCTGACCAATCTGGGAGCCCCTGCCGCCTTCAAGTACTTTGACACCACCATCGAC
CGGAAGAGGTACACCAGCACCAAAGAGGTGCTGGACGCCACCCTGATCCACCAGAGCATCACCGGCCTGT
ACGAGACACGGATCGACCTGTCTCAGCTGGGAGGCGACAAAAGGCCGGCGGCCACGAAAAAGGCCGGCCA
GGCAAAAAAGAAAAAGTAAGAATTCCTAGAGCTCGCTGATCAGCCTCGACTGTGCCTTCTAGTTGCCAGC
CATCTGTTGTTTGCCCCTCCCCCGTGCCTTCCTTGACCCTGGAAGGTGCCACTCCCACTGTCCTTTCCTA
ATAAAATGAGGAAATTGCATCGCATTGTCTGAGTAGGTGTCATTCTATTCTGGGGGGTGGGGTGGGGCAG
GACAGCAAGGGGGAGGATTGGGAAGAGAATAGCAGGCATGCTGGGGAGCGGCCGCAGGAACCCCTAGTGA
TGGAGTTGGCCACTCCCTCTCTGCGCGCTCGCTCGCTCACTGAGGCCGGGCGACCAAAGGTCGCCCGACG
CCCGGGCTTTGCCCGGGCGGCCTCAGTGAGCGAGCGAGCGCGCAGCTGCCTGCAGGGGCGCCTGATGCGG
TATTTTCTCCTTACGCATCTGTGCGGTATTTCACACCGCATA
[95 nt withheld, positions 4733-4827]
T
[46 nt withheld, positions 4829-4874]
C
[141 nt withheld, positions 4876-5016]
CCTTTGACGTTGGAGTCCACGTTCTTT
[37 nt withheld, positions 5044-5080]
ACTCTATCTCGGGCTATTCTTTTGATTTATAAGGGATTTTGCCGATTTCGGTCTATTGGTTAAAAAATGA
GCTGATTTAACAAAAATTTAACGCGAATTTTAACAAAATATTAACGTTTACAATTTTATGGTGCACTCTC
AGTACAATCTGCTCTGATGCCGCATAGTTAAGCCAGCCCCGACACCCGCCAACACCCGCTGACGCGCCCT
GACGGGCTTGTCTGCTCCCGGCATCCGCTTACAGACAAGCTGTGACCGTCTCCGGGAGCTGCATGTGTCA
GAGGTTTTCACCGTCATCACCGAAACGCGCGAGACGAAAGGGCCTCGTGATACGCCTATTTTTATAGGTT
AATGTCATGATAATAATGGTTTCTTAGACGTCAGGTGGCACTTTTCGGGGAAATGTGCGCGGAACCCCTA
TTTGTTTATTTTTCTAAATACATTCAAATATGTATCCGCTCATGAGACAATAACCCTGATAAATGCTTCA
ATAATATTGAAAAAGGAAGAGTATGAGTATTCAACATTTCCGTGTCGCCCTTATTCCCTTTTTTGCGGCA
TTTTGCCTTCCTGTTTTTGCTCACCCAGAAACGCTGGTGAAAGTAAAAGATGCTGAAGATCAGTTGGGTG
CACGAGTGGGTTACATCGAACTGGATCTCAACAGCGGTAAGATCCTTGAGAGTTTTCGCCCCGAAGAACG
TTTTCCAATGATGAGCACTTTTAAAGTTCTGCTATGTGGCGCGGTATTATCCCGTATTGACGCCGGGCAA
GAGCAACTCGGTCGCCGCATACACTATTCTCAGAATGACTTGGTTGAGTACTCACCAGTCACAGAAAAGC
ATCTTACGGATGGCATGACAGTAAGAGAATTATGCAGTGCTGCCATAACCATGAGTGATAACACTGCGGC
CAACTTACTTCTGACAACGATCGGAGGACCGAAGGAGCTAACCGCTTTTTTGCACAACATGGGGGATCAT
GTAACTCGCCTTGATCGTTGGGAACCGGAGCTGAATGAAGCCATACCAAACGACGAGCGTGACACCACGA
TGCCTGTAGCAATGGCAACAACGTTGCGCAAACTATTAACTGGCGAACTACTTACTCTAGCTTCCCGGCA
ACAATTAATAGACTGGATGGAGGCGGATAAAGTTGCAGGACCACTTCTGCGCTCGGCCCTTCCGGCTGGC
TGGTTTATTGCTGATAAATCTGGAGCCGGTGAGCGTGGAAGCCGCGGTATCATTGCAGCACTGGGGCCAG
ATGGTAAGCCCTCCCGTATCGTAGTTATCTACACGACGGGGAGTCAGGCAACTATGGATGAACGAAATAG
ACAGATCGCTGAGATAGGTGCCTCACTGATTAAGCATTGGTAACTGTCAGACCAAGTTTACTCATATATA
CTTTAGATTGATTTAAAACTTCATTTTTAATTTAAAAGGATCTAGGTGAAGATCCTTTTTGATAATCTCA
TGACCAAAATCCCTTAACGTGAGTTTTCGTTCCACTGAGCGTCAGACCCCGTAGAAAAGATCAAAGGATC
TTCTTGAGATCCTTTTTTTCTGCGCGTAATCTGCTGCTTGCAAACAAAAAAACCACCGCTACCAGCGGTG
GTTTGTTTGCCGGATCAAGAGCTACCAACTCTTTTTCCGAAGGTAACTGGCTTCAGCAGAGCGCAGATAC
CAAATACTGTTCTTCTAGTGTAGCCGTAGTTAGGCCACCACTTCAAGAACTCTGTAGCACCGCCTACATA
CCTCGCTCTGCTAATCCTGTTACCAGTGGCTGCTGCCAGTGGCGATAAGTCGTGTCTTACCGGGTTGGAC
TCAAGACGATAGTTACCGGATAAGGCGCAGCGGTCGGGCTGAACGGGGGGTTCGTGCACACAGCCCAGCT
TGGAGCGAACGACCTACACCGAACTGAGATACCTACAGCGTGAGCTATGAGAAAGCGCCACGCTTCCCGA
AGGGAGAAAGGCGGACAGGTATCCGGTAAGCGGCAGGGTCGGAACAGGAGAGCGCACGAGGGAGCTTCCA
GGGGGAAACGCCTGGTATCTTTATAGTCCTGTCGGGTTTCGCCACCTCTGACTTGAGCGTCGATTTTTGT
GATGCTCGTCAGGGGGGCGGAGCCTATGGAAAAACGCCAGCAACGCGGCCTTTTTACGGTTCCTGGCCTT
TTGCTGGCCTTTTGCTCACATGTGAGGGCCTATTTCCCATGATTCCTTCATATTTGCATATACGATACAA
GGCTGTTAGAGAGATAATTGGAATTAATTTGACTGTAAACACAAAGATATTAGTACAAAATACGTGACGT
AGAAAGTAATAATTTCTTGGGTAGTTTGCAGTTTTAAAATTATGTTTTAAAATGGACTATCATATGCTTA
CCGTAACTTGAAAGTATTTCGATTTCTTGGCTTTATATATCTTGTGGAAAGGACGAAACACCGGGCAGCG
TTCATGGTTCCTGGTTTTAGAGCTAGAAATAGCAAGTTAAAATAAGGCTAGTCCGTTATCAACTTGAAAA
AGTGGCACCGAGTCGGTGCTTTTTTGTTTTAGAGCTAGAAATAGCAAGTTAAAATAAGGCTAGTCCGTTT
TTAGCGCGTGCGCCAATTCTGCAGACAAATGGCTCTAGAGGTACC
